Addgene plasmid #161217: pDONR221-SLC25A22_STOP
Purpose: Gateway entry clone with codon-optimized ORF sequence for subcloning into custom expression vectors. Contains a STOP codon at the end of the codon-optimized ORF sequence.
Depositing lab: RESOLUTE Consortium & Giulio Superti-Furga. Depositing organization: CeMM Research Center for Molecular Medicine. Publication: The RESOLUTE consortium: unlocking SLC transporters for drug discovery. Superti-Furga G, Lackner D, Wiedmer T, Ingles-Prieto A, Barbosa B, Girardi E, Goldmann U, Gurtl B, Klavins K, Klimek C, Lindinger S, Lineiro-Retes E, Muller AC, Onstein S, Redinger G, Reil D, Sedlyarov V, Wolf G, Crawford M, Everley R, ... Steppan CM. Nat Rev Drug Discov. 2020 Jul;19(7):429-430. doi: 10.1038/d41573-020-00056-6. PubMed 32265506.
Backbone
  Vector backbone: pDONR221
  Backbone manufacturer: ThermoFisher Scientific
  Backbone size w/o insert (bp): 2550
  Vector type: Mammalian Expression
Growth in bacteria
  Bacterial resistance: Kanamycin, 50 μg/mL
  Growth temperature: 37°C
  Growth strain: NEB Stable
  Copy number: High Copy
Gene/Insert
  Gene/Insert name: SLC25A22 (alt name: GC1, FLJ13044, NET44, EIEE3)
  Species: H. sapiens (human)
  Insert size (bp): 972
  Entrez Gene: SLC25A22 (a.k.a. DEE3, EIEE3, GC-1, GC1, NET44)
  Cloning method: Gateway Cloning
  Sequencing primers: 5′ M13-fwd; 3′ M13-rev
Terms and licenses: Academic/Nonprofit Terms; Industry Terms
Depositor comments: This plasmid contains a STOP codon at the end of the codon-optimized ORF. For the version of this plasmid that does not contain a STOP codon, please see Addgene plasmid 132051 For more information on the full Resolute plasmid collection, please see www.addgene.org/depositor-collections/re-solute/. Please provide your feedback on this plasmid to the RESOLUTE consortium by filling out their RESOLUTE repository feedback form: https://forms.office.com/Pages/ResponsePage.aspx?id=0e05yklzmkS7rjFGQL4N7z4feCLQvEJAmVcOCM_u885UN1JJRko0Ukg4TVQwNTZLOUxPQVJWT1NHUCQlQCN0PWcu
How to cite: pDONR221-SLC25A22_STOP was a gift from RESOLUTE Consortium & Giulio Superti-Furga (Addgene plasmid # 161217 ; http://n2t.net/addgene:161217 ; RRID:Addgene_161217)
