[The description below was written by a language model from this plasmid's Addgene catalogue record and pLannotate feature annotations shown in this document.]
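Description:
pDONR221-SLC25A22_STOP is a Gateway entry clone built on the pDONR221 backbone and carrying a codon-optimized open reading frame for human SLC25A22 (also known as GC1), a mitochondrial carrier that cotransports glutamate with protons across the inner mitochondrial membrane. The sequenced plasmid is about 3.5 kb. It is maintained in E. coli through a high-copy ColE1/pUC-type origin and selected with kanamycin via an aph(3')-Ia resistance gene. Although the catalogue lists the vector type as mammalian expression, the feature table shows no eukaryotic promoter or polyadenylation signal, so the plasmid acts as a shuttle for the ORF rather than as an expression vector in its own right.

The roughly 970 bp coding sequence lies between attL1 and attL2 sites, the recombination sites used in the Gateway LR Clonase reaction. These allow directional, in-frame transfer of the ORF into any attR-containing destination vector that supplies the desired promoter, tags and selection markers. This version retains a stop codon at the end of the ORF, which suits it to untagged or N-terminally tagged expression; a companion clone without the stop codon exists for C-terminal fusions. The remaining annotated elements are standard pDONR backbone features: rrnB T1 and T2 terminators upstream of the cassette that insulate it from read-through transcription, a T7 promoter beside attL2 oriented toward the insert, and short residual lacI and lacZα fragments. M13 forward and reverse primer sites flank the insert for sequence verification. The clone belongs to a consortium-generated collection of solute carrier ORFs intended to support the study of SLC transporters and drug discovery.
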