Features (pLannotate 1.2.2; 10 found; start..end, strand, type, name):
      1..100     +  protein_bind   attL1: mutant version of attL; recombination site for the Gateway® LR reaction LR Clonase™
    106..1074    +  CDS            SLC25A22: GHC1_HUMAN - Also known as GC1. Experimental evidence at protein level: Swiss-Prot protein existence level 1. Involved in the transport of glutamate across the inner mitochondrial membrane. Glutamate is cotransported with H(+). From Homo sapiens (Human).
   1079..1178    -  protein_bind   attL2: mutant version of attL; recombination site for the Gateway® LR reaction LR Clonase™
   1196..1214    -  promoter       T7 promoter: promoter for bacteriophage T7 RNA polymerase
   1348..2157    +  CDS            KanR: aminoglycoside phosphotransferase; aph(3')-Ia; confers resistance to kanamycin in bacteria or G418 (Geneticin®) in eukaryotes
   2304..2892    +  rep_origin     ori: high-copy-number ColE1/pMB1/pBR322/pUC origin of replication
   3075..3167    +  CDS            lacI (fragment): lac repressor; lacI; The lac repressor binds to the lac operator to inhibit transcription in E. coli. This inhibition can be relieved by adding lactose or isopropyl-β-D-thiogalactopyranoside (IPTG).
   3222..3249    -  terminator     rrnB T2 terminator: transcription terminator T2 from the E. coli rrnB gene
   3381..3424    +  terminator     rrnB T1 terminator: Escherichia coli rrnB; transcription terminator T1 from the E. coli rrnB gene
   3471..3507    -  CDS            lacZα (fragment): LacZα fragment of β-galactosidase; lacZ fragment
>Addgene plasmid #161217 | pDONR221-SLC25A22_STOP | addgene full sequence | sequence record 340272 | Addgene NGS Result
CAAATAATGATTTTATTTTGACTGATAGTGACCTGTTCGTTGCAACACATTGATGAGCAATGCTTTTTTA
TAATGCCAACTTTGTACAAAAAAGCAGGCTCCACCATGGCCGACAAGCAGATCAGCCTGCCTGCCAAGCT
GATCAACGGAGGAATCGCAGGACTGATCGGAGTGACCTGCGTGTTCCCAATCGACCTGGCCAAGACAAGG
CTGCAGAACCAGCAGAATGGCCAGCGCGTGTACACCAGCATGTCCGATTGTCTGATCAAGACAGTGCGGT
CTGAGGGCTACTTTGGCATGTATAGAGGCGCCGCCGTGAACCTGACCCTGGTGACACCCGAGAAGGCCAT
CAAGCTGGCCGCCAATGACTTCTTTCGGCACCAGCTGTCCAAGGATGGCCAGAAGCTGACCCTGCTGAAG
GAGATGCTGGCAGGATGCGGAGCAGGCACATGTCAGGTCATCGTGACCACACCTATGGAGATGCTGAAGA
TCCAGCTGCAGGATGCAGGAAGGATCGCAGCCCAGAGAAAGATCCTGGCCGCCCAGGGCCAGCTGTCCGC
CCAGGGCGGCGCCCAGCCATCTGTGGAGGCACCAGCAGCACCAAGGCCTACCGCCACACAGCTGACCAGA
GACCTGCTGCGGTCCAGAGGAATCGCAGGACTGTACAAGGGACTGGGAGCCACCCTGCTGAGGGATGTGC
CTTTCTCTGTGGTGTATTTCCCACTGTTTGCCAACCTGAATCAGCTGGGCAGACCCGCCTCTGAGGAGAA
GAGCCCTTTCTACGTGAGCTTTCTGGCAGGATGCGTGGCAGGATCCGCCGCAGCCGTGGCCGTGAACCCA
TGTGACGTGGTGAAGACCAGGCTGCAGTCTCTGCAGCGCGGCGTGAATGAGGACACATATAGCGGCATCC
TGGATTGCGCAAGGAAGATCCTGAGGCACGAGGGACCAAGCGCCTTTCTGAAGGGAGCATACTGTCGGGC
CCTGGTCATCGCACCACTGTTCGGAATCGCACAGGTGGTGTATTTTCTGGGAATCGCAGAGTCCCTGCTG
GGACTGCTGCAGGATCCTCAGGCCTAAGACCCAGCTTTCTTGTACAAAGTTGGCATTATAAGAAAGCATT
GCTTATCAATTTGTTGCAACGAACAGGTCACTATCAGTCAAAATAAAATCATTATTTGCCATCCAGCTGA
TATCCCCTATAGTGAGTCGTATTACATGGTCATAGCTGTTTCCTGGCAGCTCTGGCCCGTGTCTCAAAAT
CTCTGATGTTACATTGCACAAGATAAAAATATATCATCATGAACAATAAAACTGTCTGCTTACATAAACA
GTAATACAAGGGGTGTTATGAGCCATATTCAACGGGAAACGTCGAGGCCGCGATTAAATTCCAACATGGA
TGCTGATTTATATGGGTATAAATGGGCTCGCGATAATGTCGGGCAATCAGGTGCGACAATCTATCGCTTG
TATGGGAAGCCCGATGCGCCAGAGTTGTTTCTGAAACATGGCAAAGGTAGCGTTGCCAATGATGTTACAG
ATGAGATGGTCAGACTAAACTGGCTGACGGAATTTATGCCTCTTCCGACCATCAAGCATTTTATCCGTAC
TCCTGATGATGCATGGTTACTCACCACTGCGATCCCCGGAAAAACAGCATTCCAGGTATTAGAAGAATAT
CCTGATTCAGGTGAAAATATTGTTGATGCGCTGGCAGTGTTCCTGCGCCGGTTGCATTCGATTCCTGTTT
GTAATTGTCCTTTTAACAGCGATCGCGTATTTCGTCTCGCTCAGGCGCAATCACGAATGAATAACGGTTT
GGTTGATGCGAGTGATTTTGATGACGAGCGTAATGGCTGGCCTGTTGAACAAGTCTGGAAAGAAATGCAT
AAACTTTTGCCATTCTCACCGGATTCAGTCGTCACTCATGGTGATTTCTCACTTGATAACCTTATTTTTG
ACGAGGGGAAATTAATAGGTTGTATTGATGTTGGACGAGTCGGAATCGCAGACCGATACCAGGATCTTGC
CATCCTATGGAACTGCCTCGGTGAGTTTTCTCCTTCATTACAGAAACGGCTTTTTCAAAAATATGGTATT
GATAATCCTGATATGAATAAATTGCAGTTTCATTTGATGCTCGATGAGTTTTTCTAATCAGAATTGGTTA
ATTGGTTGTAACACTGGCAGAGCATTACGCTGACTTGACGGGACGGCGCAAGCTCATGACCAAAATCCCT
TAACGTGAGTTACGCGTCGTTCCACTGAGCGTCAGACCCCGTAGAAAAGATCAAAGGATCTTCTTGAGAT
CCTTTTTTTCTGCGCGTAATCTGCTGCTTGCAAACAAAAAAACCACCGCTACCAGCGGTGGTTTGTTTGC
CGGATCAAGAGCTACCAACTCTTTTTCCGAAGGTAACTGGCTTCAGCAGAGCGCAGATACCAAATACTGT
TCTTCTAGTGTAGCCGTAGTTAGGCCACCACTTCAAGAACTCTGTAGCACCGCCTACATACCTCGCTCTG
CTAATCCTGTTACCAGTGGCTGCTGCCAGTGGCGATAAGTCGTGTCTTACCGGGTTGGACTCAAGACGAT
AGTTACCGGATAAGGCGCAGCGGTCGGGCTGAACGGGGGGTTCGTGCACACAGCCCAGCTTGGAGCGAAC
GACCTACACCGAACTGAGATACCTACAGCGTGAGCTATGAGAAAGCGCCACGCTTCCCGAAGGGAGAAAG
GCGGACAGGTATCCGGTAAGCGGCAGGGTCGGAACAGGAGAGCGCACGAGGGAGCTTCCAGGGGGAAACG
CCTGGTATCTTTATAGTCCTGTCGGGTTTCGCCACCTCTGACTTGAGCGTCGATTTTTGTGATGCTCGTC
AGGGGGGCGGAGCCTATGGAAAAACGCCAGCAACGCGGCCTTTTTACGGTTCCTGGCCTTTTGCTGGCCT
TTTGCTCACATGTTCTTTCCTGCGTTATCCCCTGATTCTGTGGATAACCGTATTACCGCCTTTGAGTGAG
CTGATACCGCTCGCCGCAGCCGAACGACCGAGCGCAGCGAGTCAGTGAGCGAGGAAGCGGAAGAGCGCCC
AATACGCAAACCGCCTCTCCCCGCGCGTTGGCCGATTCATTAATGCAGCTGGCACGACAGGTTTCCCGAC
TGGAAAGCGGGCAGTGAGCGCAACGCAATTAATACGCGTACCGCTAGCCAGGAAGAGTTTGTAGAAACGC
AAAAAGGCCATCCGTCAGGATGGCCTTCTGCTTAGTTTGATGCCTGGCAGTTTATGGCGGGCGTCCTGCC
CGCCACCCTCCGGGCCGTTGCTTCACAACGTTCAAATCCGCTCCCGGCGGATTTGTCCTACTCAGGAGAG
CGTTCACCGACAAACAACAGATAAAACGAAAGGCCCAGTCTTCCGACTGAGCCTTTCGTTTTATTTGATG
CCTGGCAGTTCCCTACTCTCGCGTTAACGCTAGCATGGATGTTTTCCCAGTCACGACGTTGTAAAACGAC
GGCCAGTCTTAAGCTCGGGCCC
