>Addgene plasmid #161217 | pDONR221-SLC25A22_STOP | depositor partial sequence | sequence record 312369 | Codon-optimized ORF of SLC25A22
ATGGCCGACAAGCAGATCAGCCTGCCTGCCAAGCTGATCAACGGAGGAATCGCAGGACTGATCGGAGTGA
CCTGCGTGTTCCCAATCGACCTGGCCAAGACAAGGCTGCAGAACCAGCAGAATGGCCAGCGCGTGTACAC
CAGCATGTCCGATTGTCTGATCAAGACAGTGCGGTCTGAGGGCTACTTTGGCATGTATAGAGGCGCCGCC
GTGAACCTGACCCTGGTGACACCCGAGAAGGCCATCAAGCTGGCCGCCAATGACTTCTTTCGGCACCAGC
TGTCCAAGGATGGCCAGAAGCTGACCCTGCTGAAGGAGATGCTGGCAGGATGCGGAGCAGGCACATGTCA
GGTCATCGTGACCACACCTATGGAGATGCTGAAGATCCAGCTGCAGGATGCAGGAAGGATCGCAGCCCAG
AGAAAGATCCTGGCCGCCCAGGGCCAGCTGTCCGCCCAGGGCGGCGCCCAGCCATCTGTGGAGGCACCAG
CAGCACCAAGGCCTACCGCCACACAGCTGACCAGAGACCTGCTGCGGTCCAGAGGAATCGCAGGACTGTA
CAAGGGACTGGGAGCCACCCTGCTGAGGGATGTGCCTTTCTCTGTGGTGTATTTCCCACTGTTTGCCAAC
CTGAATCAGCTGGGCAGACCCGCCTCTGAGGAGAAGAGCCCTTTCTACGTGAGCTTTCTGGCAGGATGCG
TGGCAGGATCCGCCGCAGCCGTGGCCGTGAACCCATGTGACGTGGTGAAGACCAGGCTGCAGTCTCTGCA
GCGCGGCGTGAATGAGGACACATATAGCGGCATCCTGGATTGCGCAAGGAAGATCCTGAGGCACGAGGGA
CCAAGCGCCTTTCTGAAGGGAGCATACTGTCGGGCCCTGGTCATCGCACCACTGTTCGGAATCGCACAGG
TGGTGTATTTTCTGGGAATCGCAGAGTCCCTGCTGGGACTGCTGCAGGATCCTCAGGCCTAA
